>Addgene plasmid #109885 | pHH0103_DOK3_IRS | addgene full sequence | sequence record 315914 | Addgene NGS Result
TTGACAATTAATCATCGGCTCGTATAATGTGTGGAATTGTGAGCGGATAACAATTTCACACAGGAAACAG
CCAGTCCGTTTAGGTGTTTTCACGAGCACTTCACCAACAAGGACCATAGATTATGAAAATCGAAGAACAC
CATCACCATCACCATTCCAGCGGTAAGCTTATGTCCCCTATACTAGGTTATTGGAAAATTAAGGGCCTTG
TGCAACCCACTCGACTTCTTTTGGAATATCTTGAAGAAAAATATGAAGAGCATTTGTATGAGCGCGATGA
AGGTGATAAATGGCGAAACAAAAAGTTTGAATTGGGTTTGGAGTTTCCCAATCTTCCTTATTATATTGAT
GGTGATGTTAAATTAACACAGTCTATGGCCATCATACGTTATATAGCTGACAAGCACAACATGTTGGGTG
GTTGTCCAAAAGAGCGTGCAGAGATTTCAATGCTTGAAGGAGCGGTTTTGGATATTAGATACGGTGTTTC
GAGAATTGCATATAGTAAAGACTTTGAAACTCTCAAAGTTGATTTTCTTAGCAAGCTACCTGAAATGCTG
AAAATGTTCGAAGATCGTTTATGTCATAAAACATATTTAAATGGTGATCATGTAACCCATCCTGACTTCA
TGTTGTATGACGCTCTTGATGTTGTTTTATACATGGACCCAATGTGCCTGGATGCGTTCCCAAAATTAGT
TTGTTTTAAAAAACGTATTGAAGCTATCCCACAAATTGATAAGTACTTGAAATCCAGCAAGTATATAGCA
TGGCCTTTGCAGGGCTGGCAAGCCACGTTTGGTGGTGGCGACCATCCTCCAAAATCGGATCTGGAAGTTC
TGTTCCAGGGGCCCCTGTCCAGCGGTCTGGTTCCGCGTGGTTCCGGTACCGCGGCCCAGCCGGCCGAAGT
GGGCGAATTTCCGGTGGTCGTCCAACGTACCGAAGCTGCTACCCGCTGCCAACTGAAGGGTCCGGCTCTG
CTGGTTCTGGGCCCGGATGCAATTCAGCTGCGCGAAGCGAAAGGCACCCAAGCCCTGTATAGCTGGCCGT
ACCATTTTCTGCGTAAATTCGGCAGCGACAAGGGTGTGTTTTCTTTCGAAGCAGGTCGTCGCTGCCACAG
TGGTGAAGGTCTGTTTGCATTCTCCACCCCGTGCGCTCCGGATCTGTGTCGTGCAGTTGCAGGTGCAATC
GCTCGTCAGCGCGAACGTCTGCCGGAACTGACGCGTCCGCAACCGGCGGCCGCATA
[142 nt withheld, positions 1247-1388]
C
[98 nt withheld, positions 1390-1487]
AGTTTGTACTGGTGACGAAACTCAGTGTCTAGCTAGAGTGGC
[149 nt withheld, positions 1530-1678]
T
[41 nt withheld, positions 1680-1720]
T
[62 nt withheld, positions 1722-1783]
A
[35 nt withheld, positions 1785-1819]
CCTCCCTCAATCGGTTGAATGTCGCCCTTTTGTCTTTGGCGCTGGTAAACCATATGAA
[86 nt withheld, positions 1878-1963]
T
[54 nt withheld, positions 1965-2018]
CTAGCGCCGCCCTATACCTTGTCTGCCTCCCCGCGTTGCGTCGCGGTGCATGGAGCCGGGCCACCTCGAC
CTGAATGGAAGCCGGCGGCACCTCGCTAACGGATTCACCACTCCAAGAATTGGAGCCAATCAATTCTTGC
GGAGAACTGTGAATGCGCAAACCAACCCTTGGCAGAACATATCCATCGCGTCCGCCATCTCCAGCAGCCG
CACGCGGCGCATCTCGGGCAGCGTTGGGTCCTGGCCACGGGTGCGCATGATCGTGCTCCTGTCGTTGAGG
ACCCGGCTAGGCTGGCGGGGTTGCCTTACTGGTTAGCAGAATGAATCACCGATACGCGAGCGAACGTGAA
GCGACTGCTGCTGCAAAACGTCTGCGACCTGAGCAACAACATGAATGGTCTTCGGTTTCCGTGTTTCGTA
AAGTCTGGAAACGCGGAAGTCAGCGCCCTGCACCATTATGTTCCGGATCTGCATCGCAGGATGCTGCTGG
CTACCCTGTGGAACACCTACATCTGTATTAACGAAGCGCTGGCATTGACCCTGAGTGATTTTTCTCTGGT
CCCGCCGCATCCATACCGCCAGTTGTTTACCCTCACAACGTTCCAGTAACCGGGCATGTTCATCATCAGT
AACCCGTATCGTGAGCATCCTCTCTCGTTTCATCGGTATCATTACCCCCATGAACAGAAATCCCCCTTAC
ACGGAGGCATCAGTGACCAAACAGGAAAAAACCGCCCTTAACATGGCCCGCTTTATCAGAAGCCAGACAT
TAACGCTTCTGGAGAAACTCAACGAGCTGGACGCGGATGAACAGGCAGACATCTGTGAATCGCTTCACGA
CCACGCTGATGAGCTTTACCGCAGGATCCGCGAAATTGTAAGCGTTAATATTTTGTTAAAATTCGCGTTA
AATTTTTGTTAAATCAGCTCATTTTTTAACCAATAGGCCGAAATCGGCAAAATCCCTTATAAATCAAAAG
AATAGACCGAGATAGGGT
[37 nt withheld, positions 3017-3053]
AAAGAACGTGGACTCCAACGTCAAAGG
[49 nt withheld, positions 3081-3129]
T
[91 nt withheld, positions 3131-3221]
G
[124 nt withheld, positions 3223-3346]
CGCGGATCCTGCCTCGCGCGTTTCGGTGATGACGGTGAAAACCTCTGACACATGCAGCTCCCGGAGACGG
TCACAGCTTGTCTGTAAGCGGATGCCGGGAGCAGACAAGCCCGTCAGGGCGCGTCAGCGGGTGTTGGCGG
GTGTCGGGGCGCAGCCATGACCCAGTCACGTAGCGATAGCGGAGTGTATACTGGCTTAACTATGCGGCAT
CAGAGCAGATTGTACTGAGAGTGCACCATATGCGGTGTGAAATACCGCACAGATGCGTAAGGAGAAAATA
CCGCATCAGGCGCTCTTCCGCTTCCTCGCTCACTGACTCGCTGCGCTCGGTCGTTCGGCTGCGGCGAGCG
GTATCAGCTCACTCAAAGGCGGTAATACGGTTATCCACAGAATCAGGGGATAACGCAGGAAAGAACATGT
GAGCAAAAGGCCAGCAAAAGGCCAGGAACCGTAAAAAGGCCGCGTTGCTGGCGTTTTTCCATAGGCTCCG
CCCCCCTGACGAGCATCACAAAAATCGACGCTCAAGTCAGAGGTGGCGAAACCCGACAGGACTATAAAGA
TACCAGGGTTTCCCCCTGGAAGCTCCCTCGTGCGCTCTCCTGTTCCGACCCTGCCGCTTACCGGATACCT
GTCCGCCTTTCTCCCTTCGGGAAGCGTGGCGCTTTCTCATAGCTCACGCTGTAGGTATCTCAGTTCGGTG
TAGGTCGTTCGCTCCAAGCTGGGCTGTGTGCACGAACCCCCCGTTCAGCCCGACCGCTGCGCCTTATCCG
GTAACTATCGTCTTGAGTCCAACCCGGTAAGACACGACTTATCGCCACTGGCAGCAGCCACTGGTAACAG
GATTAGCAGAGCGAGGTATGTAGGCGGTGCTACAGAGTTCTTGAAGTGGTGGCCTAACTACGGCTACACT
AGAAGGACAGTATTTGGTATCTGCGCTCTGCTGAAGCCAGTTACCTTCGGAAAAAGAGTTGGTAGCTCTT
GATCCGGCAAACAAACCACCGCTGGTAGCGGTGGTTTTTTTGTTTGCAAGCAGCAGATTACGCGCAGAAA
AAAAGGATCTCAAGAAGATCCTTTGATCTTTTCTACGGGGTCTGACGCTCAGTGGAACGAAAACTCACGT
TAAGGGATTTTGGTCATGAGATTATCAAAAAGGATCTTCACCTAGATCCTTTTAAATTAAAAATGAAGTT
TTAAATCAATCTAAAGTATATATGAGTAAACTTGGTCTGACAGTTACCAATGCTTAATCAGTGAGGCACC
TATCTCAGCGATCTGTCTATTTCGTTCATCCATAGTTGCCTGACTCCCCGTCGTGTAGATAACTACGATA
CGGGAGGGCTTACCATCTGGCCCCAGTGCTGCAATGATACCGCGAGACCCACGCTCACCGGCTCCAGATT
TATCAGCAATAAACCAGCCAGCCGGAAGGGCCGAGCGCAGAAGTGGTCCTGCAACTTTATCCGCCTCCAT
CCAGTCTATTAATTGTTGCCGGGAAGCTAGAGTAAGTAGTTCGCCAGTTAATAGTTTGCGCAACGTTGTT
GCCATTGCTGCAGGCATCGTGGTGTCACGCTCGTCGTTTGGTATGGCTTCATTCAGCTCCGGTTCCCAAC
GATCAAGGCGAGTTACATGATCCCCCATGTTGTGCAAAAAAGCGGTTAGCTCCTTCGGTCCTCCGATCGT
TGTCAGAAGTAAGTTGGCCGCAGTGTTATCACTCATGGTTATGGCAGCACTGCATAATTCTCTTACTGTC
ATGCCATCCGTAAGATGCTTTTCTGTGACTGGTGAGTACTCAACCAAGTCATTCTGAGAATAGTGTATGC
GGCGACCGAGTTGCTCTTGCCCGGCGTCAACACGGGATAATACCGCGCCACATAGCAGAACTTTAAAAGT
GCTCATCATTGGAAAACGTTCTTCGGGGCGAAAACTCTCAAGGATCTTACCGCTGTTGAGATCCAGTTCG
ATGTAACCCACTCGTGCACCCAACTGATCTTCAGCATCTTTTACTTTCACCAGCGTTTCTGGGTGAGCAA
AAACAGGAAGGCAAAATGCCGCAAAAAAGGGAATAAGGGCGACACGGAAATGTTGAATACTCATACTCTT
CCTTTTTCAATATTATTGAAGCATTTATCAGGGTTATTGTCTCATGAGCGGATACATATTTGAATGTATT
TAGAAAAATAAACAAATAGGGGTTCCGCGCACATTTCCCCGAAAAGTGCCACCTGACGTCTAAGAAACCA
TTATTATCATGACATTAACCTATAAAAATAGGCGTATCACGAGGCCCTTTCGTCTTCAAGAATTCCCGAC
ACCATCGAATGGTGCAAAACCTTTCGCGGTATGGCATGATAGCGCCCGGAAGAGAGTCAATTCAGGGTGG
TGAATGTGAAACCAGTAACGTTATACGATGTCGCAGAGTATGCCGGTGTCTCTTATCAGACCGTTTCCCG
CGTGGTGAACCAGGCCAGCCACGTTTCTGCGAAAACGCGGGAAAAAGTGGAAGCGGCGATGGCGGAGCTG
AATTACATTCCCAACCGCGTGGCACAACAACTGGCGGGCAAACAGTCGTTGCTGATTGGCGTTGCCACCT
CCAGTCTGGCCCTGCACGCGCCGTCGCAAATTGTCGCGGCGATTAAATCTCGCGCCGATCAACTGGGTGC
CAGCGTGGTGGTGTCGATGGTAGAACGAAGCGGCGTCGAAGCCTGTAAAGCGGCGGTGCACAATCTTCTC
GCGCAACGCGTCAGTGGGCTGATCATTAACTATCCGCTGGATGACCAGGATGCCATTGCTGTGGAAGCTG
CCTGCACTAATGTTCCGGCGTTATTTCTTGATGTCTCTGACCAGACACCCATCAACAGTATTATTTTCTC
CCATGAAGACGGTACGCGACTGGGCGTGGAGCATCTGGTCGCATTGGGTCACCAGCAAATCGCGCTGTTA
GCGGGCCCATTAAGTTCTGTCTCGGCGCGTCTGCGTCTGGCTGGCTGGCATAAATATCTCACTCGCAATC
AAATTCAGCCGATAGCGGAACGGGAAGGCGACTGGAGTGCCATGTCCGGTTTTCAACAAACCATGCAAAT
GCTGAATGAGGGCATCGTTCCCACTGCGATGCTGGTTGCCAACGATCAGATGGCGCTGGGCGCAATGCGC
GCCATTACCGAGTCCGGGCTGCGCGTTGGTGCGGATATCTCGGTAGTGGGATACGACGATACCGAAGACA
GCTCATGTTATATCCCGCCGTTAACCACCATCAAACAGGATTTTCGCCTGCTGGGGCAAACCAGCGTGGA
CCGCTTGCTGCAACTCTCTCAGGGCCAGGCGGTGAAGGGCAATCAGCTGTTGCCCGTCTCACTGGTGAAA
AGAAAAACCACCCTGGCGCCCAATACGCAAACCGCCTCTCCCCGCGCGTTGGCCGATTCATTAATGCAGC
TGGCACGACAGGTTTCCCGACTGGAAAGCGGGCAGTGAGCGCAACGCAATTAATGTAAGTTAGCTCACTC
ATTAGGCACAATTCTCATGTTTGACAGCTTATCATCGACTGCACGGTGCACCAATGCTTCTGGCGTCAGG
CAGCCATCGGAAGCTGTGGTATGGCTGTGCAGGTCGTAAATCACTGCATAATTCGTGTCGCTCAAGGCGC
ACTCCCGTTCTGGATAATGTTTTTTGCGCCGACATCATAACGGTTCTGGCAAATATTCTGAAATGAGCTG
Features (pLannotate 1.2.2; 21 found; start..end, strand, type, name):
      1..29      +  promoter       tac promoter: strong E. coli promoter; hybrid between the trp and lac UV5 promoters
     37..53      +  protein_bind   lac operator: The lac repressor binds to the lac operator to inhibit transcription in E. coli. This inhibition can be relieved by adding lactose or isopropyl-β-D-thiogalactopyranoside (IPTG). lac repressor encoded by lacI
    138..155     +  CDS            6xHis: 6xHis affinity tag
    171..824     +  CDS            GST26_SCHJA: Experimental evidence at protein level: Swiss-Prot protein existence level 1. GST isoenzymes appear to play a central role in the parasite detoxification system. Other functions are also suspected including a role in increasing the solubility of haematin in the parasite gut. From Schistosoma japonicum (Blood fluke).
    906..1235    +  CDS            DOK3 (fragment): DOK3_HUMAN - Experimental evidence at protein level: Swiss-Prot protein existence level 1. DOK proteins are enzymatically inert adaptor or scaffolding proteins. They provide a docking platform for the assembly of multimolecular signaling complexes. DOK3 is a negative regulator of JNK signaling in B-cells through interaction with INPP5D/SHIP1. May modulate ABL1 function (By similarity). From Homo sapiens (Human).
   1251..1298    +  terminator     fd terminator (sequence withheld): central terminator from bacteriophage fd (Otsuka and Kunisawa, 1982)
   1303..1515    +  CDS            M13 gene III (fragment) (sequence partly withheld): pIII; III; minor coat protein
   1530..2000    +  CDS            M13 gene III (fragment) (sequence partly withheld): pIII; III; minor coat protein
   2022..2092    +  CDS            TcR (fragment): tetracycline efflux protein; tet; confers resistance to tetracycline
   2334..2714    -  CDS            YPB1_ECOLX: Protein predicted: Swiss-Prot protein existence level 4. From Escherichia coli.
   2731..2882    +  CDS            rop (fragment): Rop protein, which maintains plasmids at low copy number; rop
   2918..3346    -  rep_origin     f1 ori (sequence partly withheld): f1 bacteriophage origin of replication; arrow indicates direction of (+) strand synthesis
   3355..3394    +  CDS            rop (fragment): Rop protein, which maintains plasmids at low copy number; rop
   3496..3636    +  misc_feature   bom: basis of mobility region from pBR322
   3822..4409    -  rep_origin     ori: high-copy-number ColE1/pMB1/pBR322/pUC origin of replication
   4580..5440    -  CDS            AmpR: β-lactamase; bla; confers resistance to ampicillin, carbenicillin, and related antibiotics
   5441..5545    -  promoter       AmpR promoter: bla
   5654..5731    +  promoter       lacIq promoter: lacI (mutant); In the lacIq allele, a single base change in the promoter boosts expression of the lacI gene about 10-fold.
   5732..6814    +  CDS            lacI: lac repressor; lacI; The lac repressor binds to the lac operator to inhibit transcription in E. coli. This inhibition can be relieved by adding lactose or isopropyl-β-D-thiogalactopyranoside (IPTG).
   6827..6848    +  protein_bind   CAP binding site: CAP binding activates transcription in the presence of cAMP. E. coli catabolite activator protein
   6867..6884    +  promoter       tet promoter (fragment): E. coli promoter for tetracycline efflux protein gene
