[The description below was written by a language model from this plasmid's Addgene catalogue record and pLannotate feature annotations shown in this document.]
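Description:
pHH0103_DOK3_IRS is a 7,056-nt bacterial expression plasmid built on the pHH0103 backbone for producing and purifying a domain of the human adaptor protein DOK3 in E. coli. It replicates from a ColE1/pBR322-type origin. The bom region and rop sequences (the latter annotated only as fragments interrupted by an f1 origin) point to pBR322 ancestry, and the catalogue lists the plasmid as low copy. Selection is by ampicillin through the β-lactamase gene and its native promoter. The f1 origin would allow single-stranded DNA production with helper phage. Fragments of M13 gene III, the tetracycline resistance gene and the tet promoter also appear in the annotation. These look like remnants of a phagemid-type ancestor, and the gene III fragments lie downstream of the terminator, outside the expression cassette.

The expression cassette is driven by the strong hybrid tac promoter with a lac operator, and the plasmid carries its own lacI gene under the lacIq promoter, so transcription is repressed until it is induced with IPTG. The open reading frame runs from an N-terminal 6xHis tag through Schistosoma japonicum glutathione S-transferase to a 330-bp fragment of human DOK3, and is followed by the bacteriophage fd terminator. The insert was cloned between SfiI and NotI sites, and its name indicates that it corresponds to the IRS-type domain of DOK3, although the record does not give residue boundaries. The dual His/GST tag allows affinity purification on nickel or glutathione resins, and GST commonly improves solubility. The associated publication is a large-scale survey of ligands for peptide recognition modules, which fits use of the purified fusion as a target in peptide-binding studies.
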