Addgene plasmid #109885: pHH0103_DOK3_IRS
Purpose: Protein expression and purification of DOK3_IRS
Depositing lab: Sachdev Sidhu. Depositing organization: University of Toronto. Publication: Large-scale survey and database of high affinity ligands for peptide recognition modules. Teyra J, Kelil A, Jain S, Helmy M, Jajodia R, Hooda Y, Gu J, D'Cruz AA, Nicholson SE, Min J, Sudol M, Kim PM, Bader GD, Sidhu SS. Mol Syst Biol. 2020 Dec;16(12):e9310. doi: 10.15252/msb.20199310. PubMed 33438817.
Backbone
  Vector backbone: pHH0103
  Vector type: Bacterial Expression
Growth in bacteria
  Bacterial resistance: Ampicillin, 100 μg/mL
  Growth temperature: 37°C
  Growth strain: DH5alpha
  Copy number: Low Copy
Gene/Insert
  Gene/Insert name: DOK3_IRS
  Species: H. sapiens (human)
  Entrez Gene: DOK3 (a.k.a. DOKL)
  Cloning method: Restriction Enzyme; 5′ cloning site Sfi1 (unknown if destroyed); 3′ cloning site Not1 (unknown if destroyed)
Terms and licenses: Academic/Nonprofit Terms; Industry Terms: Not Available to Industry
How to cite: pHH0103_DOK3_IRS was a gift from Sachdev Sidhu (Addgene plasmid # 109885 ; http://n2t.net/addgene:109885 ; RRID:Addgene_109885)
