>Addgene plasmid #109885 | pHH0103_DOK3_IRS | depositor partial sequence | sequence record 206837 | pHH0103_DOK3_IRS sequence 351 bps
GGCCCAGCCGGCCGAAGTGGGCGAATTTCCGGTGGTCGTCCAACGTACCGAAGCTGCTACCCGCTGCCAA
CTGAAGGGTCCGGCTCTGCTGGTTCTGGGCCCGGATGCAATTCAGCTGCGCGAAGCGAAAGGCACCCAAG
CCCTGTATAGCTGGCCGTACCATTTTCTGCGTAAATTCGGCAGCGACAAGGGTGTGTTTTCTTTCGAAGC
AGGTCGTCGCTGCCACAGTGGTGAAGGTCTGTTTGCATTCTCCACCCCGTGCGCTCCGGATCTGTGTCGT
GCAGTTGCAGGTGCAATCGCTCGTCAGCGCGAACGTCTGCCGGAACTGACGCGTCCGCAACCGGCGGCCG
C
